>Addgene plasmid #248824 | His6-TEV-LplA W37V and E265R | addgene full sequence | sequence record 495668 | Addgene NGS Result
GAGTTGCTCTTGCCCGGCGTCAATACGGGATAATACCGCGCCACATAGCAGAACTTTAAAAGTGCTCATC
ATTGGAAAACGTTCTTCGGGGCGAAAACTCTCAAGGATCTTACCGCTGTTGAGATCCAGTTCGATGTAAC
CCACTCGTGCACCCAACTGATCTTCAGCATCTTTTACTTTCACCAGCGTTTCTGGGTGAGCAAAAACAGG
AAGGCAAAATGCCGCAAAAAAGGGAATAAGGGCGACACGGAAATGTTGAATACTCATACTCTTCCTTTTT
CAATATTATTGAAGCATTTATCAGGGTTATTGTCTCATGAGCGGATACATATTTGAATGTATTTAGAAAA
ATAAACAAATAGGGGTTCCGCGCACATTTCCCCGAAAAGTGCCACCTGACGTCTAAGAAACCATTATTAT
CATGACATTAACCTATAAAAATAGGCGTATCACGAGGCCCTTTCGTCTTCACCTCGAGAAATCATAAAAA
ATTTATTTGCTTTGTGAGCGGATAACAATTATAATAGATTCAATTGTGAGCGGATAACAATTTCACACAG
AATTCATTAAAGAGGAGAAATTAACTATGCATCACCATCACCATCACGAAAACTTGTATTTCCAAGGCAT
GTCCACATTACGCCTGCTCATCTCTGACTCTTACGACCCGTGGTTTAACCTGGCGGTGGAAGAGTGTATT
TTTCGCCAAATGCCCGCCACGCAGCGCGTTCTGTTTCTCGTGCGCAATGCCGACACGGTAGTAATTGGTC
GCGCGCAGAACCCGTGGAAAGAGTGTAATACCCGGCGGATGGAAGAAGATAACGTCCGCCTGGCGCGGCG
CAGTAGCGGTGGCGGCGCGGTGTTCCACGATCTCGGCAATACCTGCTTTACCTTTATGGCTGGCAAGCCG
GAGTACGATAAAACTATCTCCACGTCGATTGTGCTCAATGCGCTGAACGCGCTCGGCGTCAGCGCCGAAG
CGTCCGGACGTAACGATCTGGTGGTGAAAACCGTCGAAGGCGACCGCAAAGTCTCAGGCTCGGCCTATCG
CGAAACCAAAGATCGCGGCTTCCACCACGGCACCTTGCTACTCAATGCCGACCTCAGCCGCCTGGCAAAC
TATCTCAATCCGGATAAAAAGAAACTGGCGGCGAAAGGCATTACGTCGGTACGTTCCCGCGTGACCAACC
TCACCGAGCTGTTGCCGGGGATCACCCATGAGCAGGTTTGCGAGGCCATAACCGAGGCCTTTTTCGCCCA
TTATGGCGAGCGCGTGGAAGCGGAAATCATCTCCCCGAACAAAACGCCAGACTTGCCAAACTTCGCCGAA
ACCTTTGCCCGCCAGAGTAGCTGGGAATGGAACTTCGGTCAGGCTCCGGCATTCTCGCATCTGCTGGATG
AACGCTTTACCTGGGGCGGCGTGCGTCTGCATTTCGACGTTGAAAAAGGCCATATCACCCGCGCCCAGGT
GTTTACCGACAGCCTCAACCCCGCGCCGCTGGAAGCCCTCGCCGGACGACTGCAAGGCTGCCTGTACCGC
GCAGATATGCTGCAACAGGAGTGCGAAGCGCTGTTGGTTGACTTCCCGGAACAGGAAAAAGAGCTACGGG
AGTTATCGGCATGGATGGCGGGGGCTGTAAGGTAGTTACCCGCCCATGCGGGCAACTTTCTCTTCGATTT
GCCGGATTTTTTCCGGCATTTCTTGCGCAATGTGGCGAAACGCCTCGCTGATACGCGGATCTCTGGCGAC
CGTTTGCCAGAACTGCTGCGCCAGCGGGATCGCCGTTGGGGATCCGTCGACCTGCAGCCAAGCTTAATTA
GCTGAGCTTGGACTCCTGTTGATAGATCCAGTAATGACCTCAGAACTCCATCTGGATTTGTTCAGAACGC
TCGGTTGCCGCCGGGCGTTTTTTATTGGTGAGAATCCAAGCTAGCTTGGCGAGATTTTCAGGAGCTAAGG
AAGCTAAAATGGAGAAAAAAATCACTGGATATACCACCGTTGATATATCCCAATGGCATCGTAAAGAACA
TTTTGAGGCATTTCAGTCAGTTGCTCAATGTACCTATAACCAGACCGTTCAGCTGGATATTACGGCCTTT
TTAAAGACCGTAAAGAAAAATAAGCACAAGTTTTATCCGGCCTTTATTCACATTCTTGCCCGCCTGATGA
ATGCTCATCCGGAATTTCGTATGGCAATGAAAGACGGTGAGCTGGTGATATGGGATAGTGTTCACCCTTG
TTACACCGTTTTCCATGAGCAAACTGAAACGTTTTCATCGCTCTGGAGTGAATACCACGACGATTTCCGG
CAGTTTCTACACATATATTCGCAAGATGTGGCGTGTTACGGTGAAAACCTGGCCTATTTCCCTAAAGGGT
TTATTGAGAATATGTTTTTCGTCTCAGCCAATCCCTGGGTGAGTTTCACCAGTTTTGATTTAAACGTGGC
CAATATGGACAACTTCTTCGCCCCCGTTTTCACCATGGGCAAATATTATACGCAAGGCGACAAGGTGCTG
ATGCCGCTGGCGATTCAGGTTCATCATGCCGTTTGTGATGGCTTCCATGTCGGCAGAATGCTTAATGAAT
TACAACAGTACTGCGATGAGTGGCAGGGCGGGGCGTAATTTTTTTAAGGCAGTTATTGGTGCCCTTAAAC
GCCTGGGGTAATGACTCTCTAGCTTGAGGCATCAAATAAAACGAAAGGCTCAGTCGAAAGACTGGGCCTT
TCGTTTTATCTGTTGTTTGTCGGTGAACGCTCTCCTGAGTAGGACAAATCCGCCCTCTAGATTACGTGCA
GTCGATGATAAGCTGTCAAACATGAGAATTGTGCCTAATGAGTGAGCTAACTTACATTAATTGCGTTGCG
CTCACTGCCCGCTTTCCAGTCGGGAAACCTGTCGTGCCAGCTGCATTAATGAATCGGCCAACGCGCGGGG
AGAGGCGGTTTGCGTATTGGGCGCCAGGGTGGTTTTTCTTTTCACCAGTGAGACGGGCAACAGCTGATTG
CCCTTCACCGCCTGGCCCTGAGAGAGTTGCAGCAAGCGGTCCACGCTGGTTTGCCCCAGCAGGCGAAAAT
CCTGTTTGATGGTGGTTAACGGCGGGATATAACATGAGCTGTCTTCGGTATCGTCGTATCCCACTACCGA
GATATCCGCACCAACGCGCAGCCCGGACTCGGTAATGGCGCGCATTGCGCCCAGCGCCATCTGATCGTTG
GCAACCAGCATCGCAGTGGGAACGATGCCCTCATTCAGCATTTGCATGGTTTGTTGAAAACCGGACATGG
CACTCCAGTCGCCTTCCCGTTCCGCTATCGGCTGAATTTGATTGCGAGTGAGATATTTATGCCAGCCAGC
CAGACGCAGACGCGCCGAGACAGAACTTAATGGGCCCGCTAACAGCGCGATTTGCTGGTGACCCAATGCG
ACCAGATGCTCCACGCCCAGTCGCGTACCGTCTTCATGGGAGAAAATAATACTGTTGATGGGTGTCTGGT
CAGAGACATCAAGAAATAACGCCGGAACATTAGTGCAGGCAGCTTCCACAGCAATGGCATCCTGGTCATC
CAGCGGATAGTTAATGATCAGCCCACTGACGCGTTGCGCGAGAAGATTGTGCACCGCCGCTTTACAGGCT
TCGACGCCGCTTCGTTCTACCATCGACACCACCACGCTGGCACCCAGTTGATCGGCGCGAGATTTAATCG
CCGCGACAATTTGCGACGGCGCGTGCAGGGCCAGACTGGAGGTGGCAACGCCAATCAGCAACGACTGTTT
GCCCGCCAGTTGTTGTGCCACGCGGTTGGGAATGTAATTCAGCTCCGCCATCGCCGCTTCCACTTTTTCC
CGCGTTTTCGCAGAAACGTGGCTGGCCTGGTTCACCACGCGGGAAACGGTCTGATAAGAGACACCGGCAT
ACTCTGCGACATCGTATAACGTTACTGGTTTCACATTCACCACCCTGAATTGACTCTCTTCCGGGCGCTA
TCATGCCATACCGCGAAAGGTTTTGCACCATTCGATGGTTTCGGAATTTCGGGCAGCGTTGGGTCCTGGC
CACGGGTGCGCATGATCTAGAGCTGCCTCGCGCGTTTCGGTGATGACGGTGAAAACCTCTGACACATGCA
GCTCCCGGAGACGGTCACAGCTTGTCTGTAAGCGGATGCCGGGAGCAGACAAGCCCGTCAGGGCGCGTCA
GCGGGTGTTGGCGGGTGTCGGGGCGCAGCCATGACCCAGTCACGTAGCGATAGCGGAGTGTATACTGGCT
TAACTATGCGGCATCAGAGCAGATTGTACTGAGAGTGCACCACATGCGGTGTGAAATACCGCACAGATGC
GTAAGGAGAAAATACCGCATCAGGCGCTCTTCCGCTTCCTCGCTCACTGACTCGCTGCGCTCGGTCGTTC
GGCTGCGGCGAGCGGTATCAGCTCACTCAAAGGCGGTAATACGGTTATCCACAGAATCAGGGGATAACGC
AGGAAAGAACATGTGAGCAAAAGGCCAGCAAAAGGCCAGGAACCGTAAAAAGGCCGCGTTGCTGGCGTTT
TTCCATAGGCTCCGCCCCCCTGACGAGCATCACAAAAATCGACGCTCAAGTCAGAGGTGGCGAAACCCGA
CAGGACTATAAAGATACCAGGCGTTTCCCCCTGGAAGCTCCCTCGTGCGCTCTCCTGTTCCGACCCTGCC
GCTTACCGGATACCTGTCCGCCTTTCTCCCTTCGGGAAGCGTGGCGCTTTCTCATAGCTCACGCTGTAGG
TATCTCAGTTCGGTGTAGGTCGTTCGCTCCAAGCTGGGCTGTGTGCACGAACCCCCCGTTCAGCCCGACC
GCTGCGCCTTATCCGGTAACTATCGTCTTGAGTCCAACCCGGTAAGACACGACTTATCGCCACTGGCAGC
AGCCACTGGTAACAGGATTAGCAGAGCGAGGTATGTAGGCGGTGCTACAGAGTTCTTGAAGTGGTGGCCT
AACTACGGCTACACTAGAAGGACAGTATTTGGTATCTGCGCTCTGCTGAAGCCAGTTACCTTCGGAAAAA
GAGTTGGTAGCTCTTGATCCGGCAAACAAACCACCGCTGGTAGCGGTGGTTTTTTTGTTTGCAAGCAGCA
GATTACGCGCAGAAAAAAAGGATCTCAAGAAGATCCTTTGATCTTTTCTACGGGGTCTGACGCTCAGTGG
AACGAAAACTCACGTTAAGGGATTTTGGTCATGAGATTATCAAAAAGGATCTTCACCTAGATCCTTTTAA
ATTAAAAATGAAGTTTTAAATCAATCTAAAGTATATATGAGTAAACTTGGTCTGACAGTTACCAATGCTT
AATCAGTGAGGCACCTATCTCAGCGATCTGTCTATTTCGTTCATCCATAGTTGCCTGACTCCCCGTCGTG
TAGATAACTACGATACGGGAGGGCTTACCATCTGGCCCCAGTGCTGCAATGATACCGCGAGACCCACGCT
CACCGGCTCCAGATTTATCAGCAATAAACCAGCCAGCCGGAAGGGCCGAGCGCAGAAGTGGTCCTGCAAC
TTTATCCGCCTCCATCCAGTCTATTAATTGTTGCCGGGAAGCTAGAGTAAGTAGTTCGCCAGTTAATAGT
TTGCGCAACGTTGTTGCCATTGCTACAGGCATCGTGGTGTCACGCTCGTCGTTTGGTATGGCTTCATTCA
GCTCCGGTTCCCAACGATCAAGGCGAGTTACATGATCCCCCATGTTGTGCAAAAAAGCGGTTAGCTCCTT
CGGTCCTCCGATCGTTGTCAGAAGTAAGTTGGCCGCAGTGTTATCACTCATGGTTATGGCAGCACTGCAT
AATTCTCTTACTGTCATGCCATCCGTAAGATGCTTTTCTGTGACTGGTGAGTACTCAACCAAGTCATTCT
GAGAATAGTGTATGCGGCGACC
Features (pLannotate 1.2.2; 18 found; start..end, strand, type, name):
    268..372     -  promoter       AmpR promoter: bla
    482..526     +  promoter       T5 promoter: bacteriophage T5 promoter for E. coli RNA polymerase, with embedded lac operator
    534..550     +  protein_bind   lac operator: The lac repressor binds to the lac operator to inhibit transcription in E. coli. This inhibition can be relieved by adding lactose or isopropyl-β-D-thiogalactopyranoside (IPTG). lac repressor encoded by lacI
    590..607     +  CDS            7xHis (fragment): 6xHis affinity tag
    629..1642    +  CDS            lplA: LPLA_ECOLI - Also known as yjjF. Experimental evidence at protein level: Swiss-Prot protein existence level 1. Catalyzes both the ATP-dependent activation of exogenously supplied lipoate to lipoyl-AMP and the transfer of the activated lipoyl onto the lipoyl domains of lipoate-dependent enzymes. Is also able to catalyze very poorly the transfer of lipoyl and octanoyl moiety from their acyl carrier protein. From Escherichia coli (strain K12).
   1649..1813    -  CDS            yjjJ (fragment): YJJJ_ECOLI - Experimental evidence at protein level: Swiss-Prot protein existence level 1. Toxic when overexpressed in E.coli, leading to long filamentous cells. The toxic effect is neutralized by non-cognate antitoxin HipB (PubMed:28430938). Does not seem to inhibit DNA, RNA or protein synthesis, and unlike paralogous toxin HipA its toxic activity is not counteracted by overexpression of GltX (PubMed:28430938). Binds DNA (PubMed:28430938). Might be a protein kinase (By similarity). From Escherichia coli (strain K12).
   1831..1925    +  terminator     lambda t0 terminator: transcription terminator from phage lambda
   1940..1968    +  promoter       cat promoter (fragment): promoter of the E. coli cat gene encoding chloramphenicol acetyltransferase
   1969..2625    +  CDS            cat: CAT_ECOLX - Experimental evidence at protein level: Swiss-Prot protein existence level 1. This enzyme is an effector of chloramphenicol resistance in bacteria. From Escherichia coli. This protein is used as a marker in many commonly used cloning vectors, such as pACYC184.
   2693..2779    +  terminator     rrnB T1 terminator: Escherichia coli rrnB; transcription terminator T1 from the E. coli rrnB gene
   2802..2819    -  promoter       tet promoter (fragment): E. coli promoter for tetracycline efflux protein gene
   2838..2859    -  protein_bind   CAP binding site: CAP binding activates transcription in the presence of cAMP. E. coli catabolite activator protein
   2872..3954    -  CDS            lacI: lac repressor; lacI; The lac repressor binds to the lac operator to inhibit transcription in E. coli. This inhibition can be relieved by adding lactose or isopropyl-β-D-thiogalactopyranoside (IPTG).
   3955..4029    -  promoter       lacIq promoter: lacI (mutant); In the lacIq allele, a single base change in the promoter boosts expression of the lacI gene about 10-fold.
   4081..4122    +  CDS            rop (fragment): Rop protein, which maintains plasmids at low copy number; rop
   4224..4364    +  misc_feature   bom: basis of mobility region from pBR322
   4550..5138    -  rep_origin     ori: high-copy-number ColE1/pMB1/pBR322/pUC origin of replication
   5309..267     -  CDS            AmpR (across the origin): β-lactamase; bla; confers resistance to ampicillin, carbenicillin, and related antibiotics
