[The description below was written by a language model from this plasmid's Addgene catalogue record and pLannotate feature annotations shown in this document.]
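Description:
His6-TEV-LplA W37V and E265R is a bacterial expression plasmid built on the pYFJ27 backbone for producing a double-mutant form of E. coli lipoate-protein ligase A (LplA) in E. coli. The 5.9 kb sequenced plasmid replicates from a high-copy ColE1/pMB1-type origin, with an adjacent bom site and only a fragment of rop, and is selected with ampicillin through the β-lactamase gene. The feature table also shows a chloramphenicol acetyltransferase coding sequence preceded by only a fragment of its promoter and followed by the rrnB T1 terminator. This arrangement is typical of T5-promoter expression vectors, and the record lists ampicillin as the only selection.

The LplA open reading frame is driven by the bacteriophage T5 promoter, which is read by the host E. coli RNA polymerase and carries an embedded lac operator plus a second downstream operator. A plasmid-borne lacI gene under the stronger lacIq promoter supplies repressor, so expression is held off until relieved by IPTG. The coding region begins with a His6 affinity tag. According to the catalogue entry, a TEV protease site follows it, allowing the tag to be removed after purification; the site itself is not annotated in the feature table. A short fragment of yjjJ, in the opposite orientation, lies just downstream of lplA and is probably carried-over flanking genomic sequence, ahead of the lambda t0 terminator.

LplA normally activates lipoate to lipoyl-AMP and transfers it onto lipoyl domains of acceptor proteins. This variant carries the W37V and E265R substitutions, and the associated work concerns computational design of conformation-biasing mutations that alter protein function. The plasmid is intended for expressing and purifying this LplA variant.
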