Addgene plasmid #248824: His6-TEV-LplA W37V and E265R
Purpose: Plasmid used for bacterial expression of LplA variants. TEV cleavage site enables removal of N-terminal His6 tag.
Depositing lab: Alice Ting. Depositing organization: Stanford University. Publication: Computational design of conformation-biasing mutations to alter protein functions. Cavanagh PE, Xue AG, Dai SA, Qiang A, Matsui T, Ting AY. Science. 2026 Jan 8:eadv7953. doi: 10.1126/science.adv7953. PubMed 41505504.
Backbone
  Vector backbone: pYFJ27
  Vector type: Bacterial Expression
Growth in bacteria
  Bacterial resistance: Ampicillin, 100 μg/mL
  Growth temperature: 37°C
  Growth strain: DH5alpha
  Copy number: High Copy
Gene/Insert
  Gene/Insert name: LplA
  Species: E. coli
  Mutation: W37V and E265R
  Tag / fusion protein: 6xHis-TEV (N terminal on insert)
  Cloning method: Restriction Enzyme; 5′ cloning site unknown (unknown if destroyed)
Terms and licenses: Academic/Nonprofit Terms; Industry Terms: Not Available to Industry
Depositor comments: Please visit https://doi.org/10.1101/2025.05.03.652001 for bioRxiv preprint.
How to cite: His6-TEV-LplA W37V and E265R was a gift from Alice Ting (Addgene plasmid # 248824 ; http://n2t.net/addgene:248824 ; RRID:Addgene_248824)
